LOCUS       Exported 6126 bp ds-DNA circular SYN 12-MAY-2021
DEFINITION  Expresses eGFP-tagged human Akt2(WT).
ACCESSION   .
VERSION     .
KEYWORDS    pEGFP-Akt2
SOURCE      synthetic DNA construct
  ORGANISM  synthetic DNA construct
REFERENCE   1 (bases 1 to 6126)
  AUTHORS   Ebner M, Lucic I, Leonard TA, Yudushkin I
  TITLE     PI(3,4,5)P3 Engagement Restricts Akt Activity to Cellular Membranes.
  JOURNAL   Mol Cell. 2017 Feb 2;65(3):416-431.e6. doi:
            10.1016/j.molcel.2016.12.028.
  PUBMED    28157504
REFERENCE   2 (bases 1 to 6126)
  AUTHORS   .
  TITLE     Direct Submission
  JOURNAL   Exported May 12, 2021 from SnapGene Server 1.1.58
            http://www.snapgene.com
FEATURES             Location/Qualifiers
     source          1..6126
                     /organism="synthetic DNA construct"
                     /mol_type="other DNA"
     primer_bind     15..34
                     /label=SV40pro-F
                     /note="SV40 promoter/origin, forward primer"
     CDS             137..931
                     /codon_start=1
                     /gene="aph(3')-II (or nptII)"
                     /product="aminoglycoside phosphotransferase from Tn5"
                     /label=NeoR/KanR
                     /note="confers resistance to neomycin, kanamycin, and G418
                     (Geneticin(R))"
                     /translation="MIEQDGLHAGSPAAWVERLFGYDWAQQTIGCSDAAVFRLSAQGRP
                     VLFVKTDLSGALNELQDEAARLSWLATTGVPCAAVLDVVTEAGRDWLLLGEVPGQDLLS
                     SHLAPAEKVSIMADAMRRLHTLDPATCPFDHQAKHRIERARTRMEAGLVDQDDLDEEHQ
                     GLAPAELFARLKASMPDGEDLVVTHGDACLPNIMVENGRFSGFIDCGRLGVADRYQDIA
                     LATRDIAEELGGEWADRFLVLYGIAAPDSQRIAFYRLLDEFF"
     primer_bind     complement(191..210)
                     /label=Neo-R
                     /note="Neomycin resistance gene, reverse primer"
     primer_bind     801..820
                     /label=Neo-F
                     /note="Neomycin resistance gene, forward primer"
     primer_bind     complement(1119..1138)
                     /label=TK-pA-R
                     /note="Thymidine kinase polyA, reverse primer"
     polyA_signal    1163..1210
                     /label=HSV TK poly(A) signal
                     /note="herpes simplex virus thymidine kinase
                     polyadenylation signal (Cole and Stacy, 1985)"
     rep_origin      1539..2127
                     /direction=RIGHT
                     /label=ori
                     /note="high-copy-number ColE1/pMB1/pBR322/pUC origin of
                     replication"
     primer_bind     2028..2047
                     /label=pBR322ori-F
                     /note="pBR322 origin, forward primer"
     enhancer        2302..2605
                     /label=CMV enhancer
                     /note="human cytomegalovirus immediate early enhancer"
     promoter        2606..2809
                     /label=CMV promoter
                     /note="human cytomegalovirus (CMV) immediate early
                     promoter"
     primer_bind     2760..2780
                     /label=CMV-F
                     /note="Human CMV immediate early promoter, forward primer"
     regulatory      2848..2857
                     /regulatory_class="other"
                     /note="vertebrate consensus sequence for strong initiation
                     of translation (Kozak, 1987)"
     CDS             2854..3570
                     /codon_start=1
                     /product="enhanced GFP with monomerizing A206K mutation
                     (Zacharias et al., 2002)"
                     /label=mEGFP
                     /note="mammalian codon-optimized"
                     /translation="MVSKGEELFTGVVPILVELDGDVNGHKFSVSGEGEGDATYGKLTL
                     KFICTTGKLPVPWPTLVTTLTYGVQCFSRYPDHMKQHDFFKSAMPEGYVQERTIFFKDD
                     GNYKTRAEVKFEGDTLVNRIELKGIDFKEDGNILGHKLEYNYNSHNVYIMADKQKNGIK
                     VNFKIRHNIEDGSVQLADHYQQNTPIGDGPVLLPDNHYLSTQSKLSKDPNEKRDHMVLL
                     EFVTAAGITLGMDELYK"
     primer_bind     complement(2899..2920)
                     /label=EGFP-N
                     /note="EGFP, reverse primer"
     primer_bind     complement(3160..3179)
                     /label=EXFP-R
                     /note="For distinguishing EGFP variants, reverse primer"
     primer_bind     3507..3528
                     /label=EGFP-C
                     /note="EGFP, forward primer"
     polyA_signal    5155..5276
                     /label=SV40 poly(A) signal
                     /note="SV40 polyadenylation signal"
     primer_bind     complement(5192..5211)
                     /label=SV40pA-R
                     /note="SV40 polyA, reverse primer"
     primer_bind     5246..5265
                     /label=EBV-rev
                     /note="SV40 polyA terminator, reverse primer"
     rep_origin      complement(5283..5738)
                     /direction=LEFT
                     /label=f1 ori
                     /note="f1 bacteriophage origin of replication; arrow
                     indicates direction of (+) strand synthesis"
     primer_bind     complement(5420..5441)
                     /label=F1ori-F
                     /note="F1 origin, forward primer"
     primer_bind     5632..5651
                     /label=F1ori-R
                     /note="F1 origin, reverse primer"
     promoter        5765..5869
                     /gene="bla"
                     /label=AmpR promoter
     promoter        5871..102
                     /label=SV40 promoter
                     /note="SV40 enhancer and early promoter"
     primer_bind     complement(5894..5914)
                     /label=pBABE 3'
                     /note="SV40 enhancer, reverse primer for pBABE vectors"
     rep_origin      6079..88
                     /label=SV40 ori
                     /note="SV40 origin of replication"
ORIGIN
        1 tgactaattt tttttattta tgcagaggcc gaggccgcct cggcctctga gctattccag
       61 aagtagtgag gaggcttttt tggaggccta ggcttttgca aagatcgatc aagagacagg
      121 atgaggatcg tttcgcatga ttgaacaaga tggattgcac gcaggttctc cggccgcttg
      181 ggtggagagg ctattcggct atgactgggc acaacagaca atcggctgct ctgatgccgc
      241 cgtgttccgg ctgtcagcgc aggggcgccc ggttcttttt gtcaagaccg acctgtccgg
      301 tgccctgaat gaactgcaag acgaggcagc gcggctatcg tggctggcca cgacgggcgt
      361 tccttgcgca gctgtgctcg acgttgtcac tgaagcggga agggactggc tgctattggg
      421 cgaagtgccg gggcaggatc tcctgtcatc tcaccttgct cctgccgaga aagtatccat
      481 catggctgat gcaatgcggc ggctgcatac gcttgatccg gctacctgcc cattcgacca
      541 ccaagcgaaa catcgcatcg agcgagcacg tactcggatg gaagccggtc ttgtcgatca
      601 ggatgatctg gacgaagagc atcaggggct cgcgccagcc gaactgttcg ccaggctcaa
      661 ggcgagcatg cccgacggcg aggatctcgt cgtgacccat ggcgatgcct gcttgccgaa
      721 tatcatggtg gaaaatggcc gcttttctgg attcatcgac tgtggccggc tgggtgtggc
      781 ggaccgctat caggacatag cgttggctac ccgtgatatt gctgaagagc ttggcggcga
      841 atgggctgac cgcttcctcg tgctttacgg tatcgccgct cccgattcgc agcgcatcgc
      901 cttctatcgc cttcttgacg agttcttctg agcgggactc tggggttcga aatgaccgac
      961 caagcgacgc ccaacctgcc atcacgagat ttcgattcca ccgccgcctt ctatgaaagg
     1021 ttgggcttcg gaatcgtttt ccgggacgcc ggctggatga tcctccagcg cggggatctc
     1081 atgctggagt tcttcgccca ccctaggggg aggctaactg aaacacggaa ggagacaata
     1141 ccggaaggaa cccgcgctat gacggcaata aaaagacaga ataaaacgca cggtgttggg
     1201 tcgtttgttc ataaacgcgg ggttcggtcc cagggctggc actctgtcga taccccaccg
     1261 agaccccatt ggggccaata cgcccgcgtt tcttcctttt ccccacccca ccccccaagt
     1321 tcgggtgaag gcccagggct cgcagccaac gtcggggcgg caggccctgc catagcctca
     1381 ggttactcat atatacttta gattgattta aaacttcatt tttaatttaa aaggatctag
     1441 gtgaagatcc tttttgataa tctcatgacc aaaatccctt aacgtgagtt ttcgttccac
     1501 tgagcgtcag accccgtaga aaagatcaaa ggatcttctt gagatccttt ttttctgcgc
     1561 gtaatctgct gcttgcaaac aaaaaaacca ccgctaccag cggtggtttg tttgccggat
     1621 caagagctac caactctttt tccgaaggta actggcttca gcagagcgca gataccaaat
     1681 actgttcttc tagtgtagcc gtagttaggc caccacttca agaactctgt agcaccgcct
     1741 acatacctcg ctctgctaat cctgttacca gtggctgctg ccagtggcga taagtcgtgt
     1801 cttaccgggt tggactcaag acgatagtta ccggataagg cgcagcggtc gggctgaacg
     1861 gggggttcgt gcacacagcc cagcttggag cgaacgacct acaccgaact gagataccta
     1921 cagcgtgagc tatgagaaag cgccacgctt cccgaaggga gaaaggcgga caggtatccg
     1981 gtaagcggca gggtcggaac aggagagcgc acgagggagc ttccaggggg aaacgcctgg
     2041 tatctttata gtcctgtcgg gtttcgccac ctctgacttg agcgtcgatt tttgtgatgc
     2101 tcgtcagggg ggcggagcct atggaaaaac gccagcaacg cggccttttt acggttcctg
     2161 gccttttgct ggccttttgc tcacatgttc tttcctgcgt tatcccctga ttctgtggat
     2221 aaccgtatta ccgccatgca ttagttatta atagtaatca attacggggt cattagttca
     2281 tagcccatat atggagttcc gcgttacata acttacggta aatggcccgc ctggctgacc
     2341 gcccaacgac ccccgcccat tgacgtcaat aatgacgtat gttcccatag taacgccaat
     2401 agggactttc cattgacgtc aatgggtgga gtatttacgg taaactgccc acttggcagt
     2461 acatcaagtg tatcatatgc caagtacgcc ccctattgac gtcaatgacg gtaaatggcc
     2521 cgcctggcat tatgcccagt acatgacctt atgggacttt cctacttggc agtacatcta
     2581 cgtattagtc atcgctatta ccatggtgat gcggttttgg cagtacatca atgggcgtgg
     2641 atagcggttt gactcacggg gatttccaag tctccacccc attgacgtca atgggagttt
     2701 gttttggcac caaaatcaac gggactttcc aaaatgtcgt aacaactccg ccccattgac
     2761 gcaaatgggc ggtaggcgtg tacggtggga ggtctatata agcagagctg gtttagtgaa
     2821 ccgtcagatc cgctagcgct accggtcgcc accatggtga gcaagggcga ggagctgttc
     2881 accggggtgg tgcccatcct ggtcgagctg gacggcgacg taaacggcca caagttcagc
     2941 gtgtccggcg agggcgaggg cgatgccacc tacggcaagc tgaccctgaa gttcatctgc
     3001 accaccggca agctgcccgt gccctggccc accctcgtga ccaccctgac ctacggcgtg
     3061 cagtgcttca gccgctaccc cgaccacatg aagcagcacg acttcttcaa gtccgccatg
     3121 cccgaaggct acgtccagga gcgcaccatc ttcttcaagg acgacggcaa ctacaagacc
     3181 cgcgccgagg tgaagttcga gggcgacacc ctggtgaacc gcatcgagct gaagggcatc
     3241 gacttcaagg aggacggcaa catcctgggg cacaagctgg agtacaacta caacagccac
     3301 aacgtctata tcatggccga caagcagaag aacggcatca aggtgaactt caagatccgc
     3361 cacaacatcg aggacggcag cgtgcagctc gccgaccact accagcagaa cacccccatc
     3421 ggcgacggcc ccgtgctgct gcccgacaac cactacctga gcacccagtc caagctgagc
     3481 aaagacccca acgagaagcg cgatcacatg gtcctgctgg agttcgtgac cgccgccggg
     3541 atcactctcg gcatggacga gctgtacaag tccggactca gatctcgagc tatgaatgag
     3601 gtgtctgtca tcaaagaagg ctggctccac aagcgtggtg aatacatcaa gacctggagg
     3661 ccacggtact tcctgctgaa gagcgacggc tccttcattg ggtacaagga gaggcccgag
     3721 gcccctgatc agactctacc ccccttaaac aacttctccg tagcagaatg ccagctgatg
     3781 aagaccgaga ggccgcgacc caacaccttt gtcatacgct gcctgcagtg gaccacagtc
     3841 atcgagagga ccttccacgt ggattctcca gacgagaggg aggagtggat gcgggccatc
     3901 cagatggtcg ccaacagcct caagcagcgg gccccaggcg aggaccccat ggactacaag
     3961 tgtggctccc ccagtgactc ctccacgact gaggagatgg aagtggcggt cagcaaggca
     4021 cgggctaaag tgaccatgaa tgacttcgac tatctcaaac tccttggcaa gggaaccttt
     4081 ggcaaagtca tcctggtgcg ggagaaggcc actggccgct actacgccat gaagatcctg
     4141 cggaaggaag tcatcattgc caaggatgaa gtcgctcaca cagtcaccga gagccgggtc
     4201 ctccagaaca ccaggcaccc gttcctcact gcgctgaagt atgccttcca gacccacgac
     4261 cgcctgtgct ttgtgatgga gtatgccaac gggggtgagc tgttcttcca cctgtcccgg
     4321 gagcgtgtct tcacagagga gcgggcccgg ttttatggtg cagagattgt ctcggctctt
     4381 gagtacttgc actcgcggga cgtggtatac cgcgacatca agctggaaaa cctcatgctg
     4441 gacaaagatg gccacatcaa gatcactgac tttggcctct gcaaagaggg catcagtgac
     4501 ggggccacca tgaaaacctt ctgtgggacc ccggagtacc tggcgcctga ggtgctggag
     4561 gacaatgact atggccgggc cgtggactgg tgggggctgg gtgtggtcat gtacgagatg
     4621 atgtgcggcc gcctgccctt ctacaaccag gaccacgagc gcctcttcga gctcatcctc
     4681 atggaagaga tccgcttccc gcgcacgctc agccccgagg ccaagtccct gcttgctggg
     4741 ctgcttaaga aggaccccaa gcagaggctt ggtggggggc ccagcgatgc caaggaggtc
     4801 atggagcaca ggttcttcct cagcatcaac tggcaggacg tggtccagaa gaagctcctg
     4861 ccacccttca aacctcaggt cacgtccgag gtcgacacaa ggtacttcga tgatgaattt
     4921 accgcccagt ccatcacaat cacaccccct gaccgctatg acagcctggg cttactggag
     4981 ctggaccagc ggacccactt cccccagttc tcctactcgg ccagcatccg cgagtgatct
     5041 agataactga tcataatcag ccataccaca tttgtagagg ttttacttgc tttaaaaaac
     5101 ctcccacacc tccccctgaa cctgaaacat aaaatgaatg caattgttgt tgttaacttg
     5161 tttattgcag cttataatgg ttacaaataa agcaatagca tcacaaattt cacaaataaa
     5221 gcattttttt cactgcattc tagttgtggt ttgtccaaac tcatcaatgt atcttaacgc
     5281 gtaaattgta agcgttaata ttttgttaaa attcgcgtta aatttttgtt aaatcagctc
     5341 attttttaac caataggccg aaatcggcaa aatcccttat aaatcaaaag aatagaccga
     5401 gatagggttg agtgttgttc cagtttggaa caagagtcca ctattaaaga acgtggactc
     5461 caacgtcaaa ggnnnnnnnn nnnnnnnnnn nnnnnnnnnn nnnnnnnnnn nnnnnnnnnn
     5521 ntnnnnnnnn nnnnnnnnnn nnnnnnnnnn nnnnnnnnnn nnnnnnnnnn nnnnnnnnnn
     5581 nnnnnnnnnn nnnnnnnnnn nnnnnnnnnn nnngnnnnnn nnnnnnnnnn nnnnnnnnnn
     5641 nnnnnnnnnn nnnnnnnnnn nnnnnnnnnn nnnnnnnnnn nnnnnnnnnn nnnnnnnnnn
     5701 nnnnnnnnnn nnnnnnnnnn nnnnnnnnnn nnnnnnnnca ggtggcactt ttcggggaaa
     5761 tgtgcgcgga acccctattt gtttattttt ctaaatacat tcaaatatgt atccgctcat
     5821 gagacaataa ccctgataaa tgcttcaata atattgaaaa aggaagagtc ctgaggcgga
     5881 aagaaccagc tgtggaatgt gtgtcagtta gggtgtggaa agtccccagg ctccccagca
     5941 ggcagaagta tgcaaagcat gcatctcaat tagtcagcaa ccaggtgtgg aaagtcccca
     6001 ggctccccag caggcagaag tatgcaaagc atgcatctca attagtcagc aaccatagtc
     6061 ccgcccctaa ctccgcccat cccgccccta actccgccca gttccgccca ttctccgccc
     6121 catggc
//
